>Addgene plasmid #111120 | pCR1324 | addgene full sequence | sequence record 220490 | Addgene NGS Result
GTTTTGCGCTGCTTCGCGATGTACGGGCCAGATATACGCGTTGACATTGATTATTGACTAGTTATTAATA
GTAATCAATTACGGGGTCATTAGTTCATAGCCCATATATGGAGTTCCGCGTTACATAACTTACGGTAAAT
GGCCCGCCTGGCTGACCGCCCAACGACCCCCGCCCATTGACGTCAATAATGACGTATGTTCCCATAGTAA
CGCCAATAGGGACTTTCCATTGACGTCAATGGGTGGAGTATTTACGGTAAACTGCCCACTTGGCAGTACA
TCAAGTGTATCATATGCCAAGTACGCCCCCTATTGACGTCAATGACGGTAAATGGCCCGCCTGGCATTAT
GCCCAGTACATGACCTTATGGGACTTTCCTACTTGGCAGTACATCTACGTATTAGTCATCGCTATTACCA
TGGTGATGCGGTTTTGGCAGTACATCAATGGGCGTGGATAGCGGTTTGACTCACGGGGATTTCCAAGTCT
CCACCCCATTGACGTCAATGGGAGTTTGTTTTGGCACCAAAATCAACGGGACTTTCCAAAATGTCGTAAC
AACTCCGCCCCATTGACGCAAATGGGCGGTAGGCGTGTACGGTGGGAGGTCTATATAAGCAGCGCGTTTT
GCCTGTACTGGGTCTCTCTGGTTAGACCAGATCTGAGCCTGGGAGCTCTCTGGCTAACTAGGGAACCCAC
TGCTTAAGCCTCAATAAAGCTTGCCTTGAGTGCTTCAAGTAGTGTGTGCCCGTCTGTTGTGTGACTCTGG
TAACTAGAGATCCCTCAGACCCTTTTAGTCAGTGTGGAAAATCTCTAGCAGTGGCGCCCGAACAGGGACT
TGAAAGCGAAAGGGAAACCAGAGGAGCTCTCTCGACGCAGGACTCGGCTTGCTGAAGCGCGCACGGCAAG
AGGCGAGGGGCGGCGACTGGTGAGTACGCCAAAAATTTTGACTAGCGGAGGCTAGAAGGAGAGAGATGGG
TGCGAGAGCGTCAGTATTAAGCGGGGGAGAATTAGATCGCGATGGGAAAAAATTCGGTTAAGGCCAGGGG
GAAAGAAAAAATATAAATTAAAACATATAGTATGGGCAAGCAGGGAGCTAGAACGATTCGCAGTTAATCC
TGGCCTGTTAGAAACATCAGAAGGCTGTAGACAAATACTGGGACAGCTACAACCATCCCTTCAGACAGGA
TCAGAAGAACTTAGATCATTATATAATACAGTAGCAACCCTCTATTGTGTGCATCAAAGGATAGAGATAA
AAGACACCAAGGAAGCTTTAGACAAGATAGAGGAAGAGCAAAACAAAAGTAAGACCACCGCACAGCAAGC
GGCCGGCCGCTGATCTTCAGACCTGGAGGAGGAGATATGAGGGACAATTGGAGAAGTGAATTATATAAAT
ATAAAGTAGTAAAAATTGAACCATTAGGAGTAGCACCCACCAAGGCAAAGAGAAGAGTGGTGCAGAGAGA
AAAAAGAGCAGTGGGAATAGGAGCTTTGTTCCTTGGGTTCTTGGGAGCAGCAGGAAGCACTATGGGCGCA
GCGTCAATGACGCTGACGGTACAGGCCAGACAATTATTGTCTGGTATAGTGCAGCAGCAGAACAATTTGC
TGAGGGCTATTGAGGCGCAACAGCATCTGTTGCAACTCACAGTCTGGGGCATCAAGCAGCTCCAGGCAAG
AATCCTGGCTGTGGAAAGATACCTAAAGGATCAACAGCTCCTGGGGATTTGGGGTTGCTCTGGAAAACTC
ATTTGCACCACTGCTGTGCCTTGGAATGCTAGTTGGAGTAATAAATCTCTGGAACAGATTTGGAATCACA
CGACCTGGATGGAGTGGGACAGAGAAATTAACAATTACACAAGCTTAATACACTCCTTAATTGAAGAATC
GCAAAACCAGCAAGAAAAGAATGAACAAGAATTATTGGAATTAGATAAATGGGCAAGTTTGTGGAATTGG
TTTAACATAACAAATTGGCTGTGGTATATAAAATTATTCATAATGATAGTAGGAGGCTTGGTAGGTTTAA
GAATAGTTTTTGCTGTACTTTCTATAGTGAATAGAGTTAGGCAGGGATATTCACCATTATCGTTTCAGAC
CCACCTCCCAACCCCGAGGGGACCCGACAGGCCCGAAGGAATAGAAGAAGAAGGTGGAGAGAGAGACAGA
GACAGATCCATTCGATTAGTGAACGGATCGGCACTGCGTGCGCCAATTCTGCAGACAAATGGCAGTATTC
ATCCACAATTTTAAAAGAAAAGGGGGGATTGGGGGGTACAGTGCAGGGGAAAGAATAGTAGACATAATAG
CAACAGACATACAAACTAAAGAATTACAAAAACAAATTACAAAAATTCAAAATTTTCGGGTTTATTACAG
GGACAGCAGAGATCCAGTTTGGTTAGTACCGGGCCCGCCCTGCAGGTCTAGAGATCCGACGCGCCATCTC
TAGGCCCGCGCCGGCCCCCTCGCACGGACTTGTGGGAGAAGCTCGGCTACTCCCCTGCCCCGGTTAATTT
GCATATAATATTTCCTAGTAACTATAGAGGCTTAATGTGCGATAAAAGACAGATAATCTGTTCTTTTTAA
TACTAGCTACATTTTACATGATAGGCTTGGATTTCTATAACTTCGTATAGCATACATTATACGAAGTTAT
AAACAGCACAAAAGGAAACTCACCCTAACTGTAAAGTAATTGTGTGTTTTGAGACTATAAGTATCCCTTG
GAGAACCACCTTGTTGGAGCGCTTCGAAGAAAGACAGTTTAAGAGCTAAGCTGGAAACAGCATAGCAAGT
TTAAATAAGGCTAGTCCGTTATCAACTTGAAAAAGTGGCACCGAGTCGGTGCTTTTTTTCTCGAGTACTA
GGATCCATTAGGCGGCCGCCCTGCAGGGTGGATAACCGTATTACCGCCATGCATGTGCCCGTCAGTGGGC
AGAGCGCACATCGCCCACAGTCCCCGAGAAGTTGGGGGGAGGGGTCGGCAATTGAACCGGTGCCTAGAGA
AGGTGGCGCGGGGTAAACTGGGAAAGTGATGTCGTGTACTGGCTCCGCCTTTTTCCCGAGGGTGGGGGAG
AACCGTATATAAGTGCAGTAGTCGCCGTGAACGTTCTTTTTCGCAACGGGTTTGCCGCCAGAACACAGGT
AAGTGCCGTGTGTGGTTCCCGCGGGCCTGGCCTCTTTACGGGTTATGGCCCTTGCGTGCCTTGAATTACT
TCCACCTGGCTGCAGTACGTGATTCTTGATCCCGAGCTTCGGGTTGGAAGTGGGTGGGAGAGTTCGAGGC
CTTGCGCTTAAGGAGCCCCTTCGCCTCGTGCTTGAGTTGAGGCCTGGCCTGGGCGCTGGGGCCGCCGCGT
GCGAATCTGGTGGCACCTTCGCGCCTGTCTCGCTGCTTTCGATAAGTCTCTAGCCATTTAAAATTTTTGA
TGACCTGCTGCGACGCTTTTTTTCTGGCAAGATAGTCTTGTAAATGCGGGCCAAGATCTGCACACTGGTA
TTTCGGTTTTTGGGGCCGCGGGCGGCGACGGGGCCCGTGCGTCCCAGCGCACATGTTCGGCGAGGCGGGG
CCTGCGAGCGCGGCCACCGAGAATCGGACGGGGGTAGTCTCAAGCTGGCCGGCCTGCTCTGGTGCCTGGC
CTCGCGCCGCCGTGTATCGCCCCGCCCTGGGCGGCAAGGCTGGCCCGGTCGGCACCAGTTGCGTGAGCGG
AAAGATGGCCGCTTCCCGGCCCTGCTGCAGGGAGCTCAAAATGGAGGACGCGGCGCTCGGGAGAGCGGGC
GGGTGAGTCACCCACACAAAGGAAAAGGGCCTTTCCGTCCTCAGCCGTCGCTTCATGTGACTCCACGGAG
TACCGGGCGCCGTCCAGGCACCTCGATTAGTTCTCGCGCTTTTGGAGTACGTCGTCTTTAGGTTGGGGGG
AGGGGTTTTATGCGATGGAGTTTCCCCACACTGAGTGGGTGGAGACTGAAGTTAGGCCAGCTTGGCACTT
GATGTAATTCTCCTTGGAATTTGCCCTTTTTGAGTTTGGATCTTGGTTCATTCTCAAGCCTCAGACAGTG
GTTCAAAGTTTTTTTCTTCCATTTCAGGTGTCGTGAGCTAGCCCACCATGACCGAGTACAAGCCCACGGT
GCGCCTCGCCACCCGCGACGACGTCCCCCGGGCCGTACGCACCCTCGCCGCCGCGTTCGCCGACTACCCC
GCCACGCGCCACACCGTCGACCCGGACCGCCACATCGAGCGGGTCACCGAGCTGCAAGAACTCTTCCTCA
CGCGCGTCGGGCTCGACATCGGCAAGGTGTGGGTCGCGGACGACGGCGCCGCGGTGGCGGTCTGGACCAC
GCCGGAGAGCGTCGAAGCGGGGGCGGTGTTCGCCGAGATCGGCCCGCGCATGGCCGAGTTGAGCGGTTCC
CGGCTGGCCGCGCAGCAACAGATGGAAGGCCTCCTGGCGCCGCACCGGCCCAAGGAGCCCGCGTGGTTCC
TGGCCACCGTCGGCGTCTCGCCCGACCACCAGGGCAAGGGTCTGGGCAGCGCCGTCGTGCTCCCCGGAGT
GGAGGCGGCCGAGCGCGCCGGGGTGCCCGCCTTCCTGGAGACCTCCGCGCCCCGCAACCTCCCCTTCTAC
GAGCGGCTCGGCTTCACCGTCACCGCCGACGTCGAGGTGCCCGAAGGACCGCGCACCTGGTGCATGACCC
GCAAGCCCGGTGCCGGATCGGGAGAGGGCAGAGGAAGTCTGCTAACATGCGGTGACGTCGAGGAGAATCC
TGGCCCACCGGTCGCCACCATGGTGAGCAAGGGCGAGGAGCTGTTCACCGGGGTGGTGCCCATCCTGGTC
GAGCTGGACGGCGACGTAAACGGCCACAAGTTCAGCGTGTCCGGCGAGGGCGAGGGCGATGCCACCTACG
GCAAGCTGACCCTGAAGTTCATCTGCACCACCGGCAAGCTGCCGGTGCCCTGGCCCACCCTCGTGACCAC
CCTGACCCATGGCGTGCAGTGCTTCAGCCGCTACCCCGACCACATGAAGCAGCACGACTTCTTCAAGTCC
GCCATGCCCGAAGGCTACGTCCAGGAGCGCACCATCTTCTTCAAGGACGACGGCAACTACAAGACCCGCG
CCGAGGTGAAGTTCGAGGGCGACACCCTGGTGAACCGCATCGAGCTGAAGGGCATCGACTTCAAGGAGGA
CGGCAACATCCTGGGGCACAAGCTGGAGTACAACTACAACAGCCACAACGTCTATATCATGGCCGACAAG
CAGAAGAACGGCATCAAGGTGAACTTCAAGATCCGCCACAACATCGAGGACGGCAGCGTGCAGCTCGCCG
ACCACTACCAGCAGAACACCCCCATCGGCGACGGCCCCGTGCTGCTGCCCGACAACCACTACCTGAGCAC
CCAGTCCAAGCTGAGTAAAGACCCCAACGAGAAGCGCGATCACATGGTCCTGCTGGAGTTCGTGACCGCC
GCCGGGATCACTCTCGGCATGGACGAGCTGTACAAGTAAGAATTCGTCGAGGGACCTAATAACTTCGTAT
AGCATACATTATACGAAGTTATACATGTTTAAGGGTTCCGGTTCCACTAGGTACAATTCGATATCAAGCT
TATCGATAATCAACCTCTGGATTACAAAATTTGTGAAAGATTGACTGGTATTCTTAACTATGTTGCTCCT
TTTACGCTATGTGGATACGCTGCTTTAATGCCTTTGTATCATGCTATTGCTTCCCGTATGGCTTTCATTT
TCTCCTCCTTGTATAAATCCTGGTTGCTGTCTCTTTATGAGGAGTTGTGGCCCGTTGTCAGGCAACGTGG
CGTGGTGTGCACTGTGTTTGCTGACGCAACCCCCACTGGTTGGGGCATTGCCACCACCTGTCAGCTCCTT
TCCGGGACTTTCGCTTTCCCCCTCCCTATTGCCACGGCGGAACTCATCGCCGCCTGCCTTGCCCGCTGCT
GGACAGGGGCTCGGCTGTTGGGCACTGACAATTCCGTGGTGTTGTCGGGGAAATCATCGTCCTTTCCTTG
GCTGCTCGCCTGTGTTGCCACCTGGATTCTGCGCGGGACGTCCTTCTGCTACGTCCCTTCGGCCCTCAAT
CCAGCGGACCTTCCTTCCCGCGGCCTGCTGCCGGCTCTGCGGCCTCTTCCGCGTCTTCGCCTTCGCCCTC
AGACGAGTCGGATCTCCCTTTGGGCCGCCTCCCCGCATCGATACCGTCGACCTCGATCGAGACCTAGAAA
AACATGGAGCAATCACAAGTAGCAATACAGCAGCTACCAATGCTGATTGTGCCTGGCTAGAAGCACAAGA
GGAGGAGGAGGTGGGTTTTCCAGTCACACCTCAGGTACCTTTAAGACCAATGACTTACAAGGCAGCTGTA
GATCTTAGCCACTTTTTAAAAGAAAAGGGGGGACTGGAAGGGCTAATTCACTCCCAACGAAGACAAGATA
TCCTTGATCTGTGGATCTACCACACACAAGGCTACTTCCCTGATTGGCAGAACTACACACCAGGGCCAGG
GATCAGATATCCACTGACCTTTGGATGGTGCTACAAGCTAGTACCAGTTGAGCAAGAGAAGGTAGAAGAA
GCCAATGAAGGAGAGAACACCCGCTTGTTACACCCTGTGAGCCTGCATGGGATGGATGACCCGGAGAGAG
AAGTATTAGAGTGGAGGTTTGACAGCCGCCTAGCATTTCATCACATGGCCCGAGAGCTGCATCCGGACTG
TACTGGGTCTCTCTGGTTAGACCAGATCTGAGCCTGGGAGCTCTCTGGCTAACTAGGGAACCCACTGCTT
AAGCCTCAATAAAGCTTGCCTTGAGTGCTTCAAGTAGTGTGTGCCCGTCTGTTGTGTGACTCTGGTAACT
AGAGATCCCTCAGACCCTTTTAGTCAGTGTGGAAAATCTCTAGCAGCATGTGAGCAAAAGGCCAGCAAAA
GGCCAGGAACCGTAAAAAGGCCGCGTTGCTGGCGTTTTTCCATAGGCTCCGCCCCCCTGACGAGCATCAC
AAAAATCGACGCTCAAGTCAGAGGTGGCGAAACCCGACAGGACTATAAAGATACCAGGCGTTTCCCCCTG
GAAGCTCCCTCGTGCGCTCTCCTGTTCCGACCCTGCCGCTTACCGGATACCTGTCCGCCTTTCTCCCTTC
GGGAAGCGTGGCGCTTTCTCATAGCTCACGCTGTAGGTATCTCAGTTCGGTGTAGGTCGTTCGCTCCAAG
CTGGGCTGTGTGCACGAACCCCCCGTTCAGCCCGACCGCTGCGCCTTATCCGGTAACTATCGTCTTGAGT
CCAACCCGGTAAGACACGACTTATCGCCACTGGCAGCAGCCACTGGTAACAGGATTAGCAGAGCGAGGTA
TGTAGGCGGTGCTACAGAGTTCTTGAAGTGGTGGCCTAACTACGGCTACACTAGAAGAACAGTATTTGGT
ATCTGCGCTCTGCTGAAGCCAGTTACCTTCGGAAAAAGAGTTGGTAGCTCTTGATCCGGCAAACAAACCA
CCGCTGGTAGCGGTGGTTTTTTTGTTTGCAAGCAGCAGATTACGCGCAGAAAAAAAGGATCTCAAGAAGA
TCCTTTGATCTTTTCTACGGGGTCTGACGCTCAGTGGAACGAAAACTCACGTTAAGGGATTTTGGTCATG
AGATTATCAAAAAGGATCTTCACCTAGATCCTTTTAAATTAAAAATGAAGTTTTAAATCAATCTAAAGTA
TATATGAGTAAACTTGGTCTGACAGTTACCAATGCTTAATCAGTGAGGCACCTATCTCAGCGATCTGTCT
ATTTCGTTCATCCATAGTTGCCTGACTCCCCGTCGTGTAGATAACTACGATACGGGAGGGCTTACCATCT
GGCCCCAGTGCTGCAATGATACCGCGAGACCCACGCTCACCGGCTCCAGATTTATCAGCAATAAACCAGC
CAGCCGGAAGGGCCGAGCGCAGAAGTGGTCCTGCAACTTTATCCGCCTCCATCCAGTCTATTAATTGTTG
CCGGGAAGCTAGAGTAAGTAGTTCGCCAGTTAATAGTTTGCGCAACGTTGTTGCCATTGCTACAGGCATC
GTGGTGTCACGCTCGTCGTTTGGTATGGCTTCATTCAGCTCCGGTTCCCAACGATCAAGGCGAGTTACAT
GATCCCCCATGTTGTGCAAAAAAGCGGTTAGCTCCTTCGGTCCTCCGATCGTTGTCAGAAGTAAGTTGGC
CGCAGTGTTATCACTCATGGTTATGGCAGCACTGCATAATTCTCTTACTGTCATGCCATCCGTAAGATGC
TTTTCTGTGACTGGTGAGTACTCAACCAAGTCATTCTGAGAATAGTGTATGCGGCGACCGAGTTGCTCTT
GCCCGGCGTCAATACGGGATAATACCGCGCCACATAGCAGAACTTTAAAAGTGCTCATCATTGGAAAACG
TTCTTCGGGGCGAAAACTCTCAAGGATCTTACCGCTGTTGAGATCCAGTTCGATGTAACCCACTCGTGCA
CCCAACTGATCTTCAGCATCTTTTACTTTCACCAGCGTTTCTGGGTGAGCAAAAACAGGAAGGCAAAATG
CCGCAAAAAAGGGAATAAGGGCGACACGGAAATGTTGAATACTCATACTCTTCCTTTTTCAATATTATTG
AAGCATTTATCAGGGTTATTGTCTCATGAGCGGATACATATTTGAATGTATTTAGAAAAATAAACAAATA
GGGGTTCCGCGCACATTTCCCCGAAAAGTGCCACCTGACGTCGACGGATCGGGAGATCTCCCGATCCCCT
ATGGTGCACTCTCAGTACAATCTGCTCTGATGCCGCATAGTTAAGCCAGTATCTGCTCCCTGCTTGTGTG
TTGGAGGTCGCTGAGTAGTGCGCGAGCAAAATTTAAGCTACAACAAGGCAAGGCTTGACCGACAATTGCA
TGAAGAATCTGCTTAGGGTTAGGC
Features (pLannotate 1.2.2; 23 found; start..end, strand, type, name):
     43..422     +  enhancer       CMV enhancer: human cytomegalovirus immediate early enhancer
    423..622     +  promoter       CMV promoter: human cytomegalovirus (CMV) immediate early promoter
    640..820     +  LTR            5' LTR (truncated): truncated 5' long terminal repeat (LTR) from HIV-1
    867..992     +  misc_feature   HIV-1 Ψ: packaging signal of human immunodeficiency virus type 1
    976..1314    +  CDS            HIV-1 gag (fragment): gag protein from human immunodeficiency virus 1; gag
   1489..1722    +  misc_feature   RRE: The Rev response element (RRE) of HIV-1 allows for Rev-dependent mRNA export from the nucleus to the cytoplasm.
   2099..2199    +  CDS            Rev (fragment): human immunodeficiency virus 1 (HIV-1) Rev protein; rev; enhances nuclear export of unspliced and incompletely spliced viral mRNAs
   2249..2366    +  misc_feature   cPPT/CTS: central polypurine tract and central termination sequence of HIV-1
   2627..2660    +  protein_bind   loxP: Cre-mediated recombination occurs in the 8-bp core sequence (GCATACAT). Cre recombinase
   2785..2852    +  misc_RNA       tracrRNA (fragment): trans-activating CRISPR RNA for the Streptococcus pyogenes CRISPR/Cas9 system
   2925..4096    +  promoter       EF-1α promoter: strong constitutive promoter for human elongation factor EF-1α
   4108..4704    +  CDS            PuroR: puromycin N-acetyltransferase; pac from Streptomyces alboniger; confers resistance to puromycin
   4780..5499    +  CDS            mEGFP: enhanced GFP with monomerizing A206K mutation (Zacharias et al., 2002) mammalian codon-optimized
   5519..5552    +  protein_bind   loxP: Cre-mediated recombination occurs in the 8-bp core sequence (GCATACAT). Cre recombinase
   5585..5608    +  misc_feature   MCS (fragment): pBluescript multiple cloning site
   5608..6196    +  misc_feature   WPRE: woodchuck hepatitis virus posttranscriptional regulatory element
   6197..6216    +  misc_feature   MCS (fragment): pBluescript multiple cloning site
   6218..6718    +  CDS            nef (fragment): NEF_HV1LA - Experimental evidence at protein level: Swiss-Prot protein existence level 1. Extracellular Nef protein targets CD4(+) T-lymphocytes for apoptosis by interacting with CXCR4 surface receptors. From Human immunodeficiency virus type 1 group M subtype B (isolate Lai) (HIV-1).
   6725..6905    +  LTR            5' LTR (truncated): truncated 5' long terminal repeat (LTR) from HIV-1
   6967..7555    -  rep_origin     ori: high-copy-number ColE1/pMB1/pBR322/pUC origin of replication
   7726..8586    -  CDS            AmpR: β-lactamase; bla; confers resistance to ampicillin, carbenicillin, and related antibiotics
   8587..8691    -  promoter       AmpR promoter: bla
   8750..8802    -  misc_feature   bom (fragment): basis of mobility region from pBR322
