[The description below was written by a language model from this plasmid's Addgene catalogue record and pLannotate feature annotations shown in this document.]
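Description:
pCR1324 is a lentiviral single-guide RNA expression plasmid built on the pCR1068 backbone, carrying a guide directed against human WDR48 (also known as UAF1). The guide name's "P1P2" promoter-style designation suggests it comes from a transcriptional-perturbation (CRISPRi-type) guide set, although the record itself only states that the plasmid expresses this sgRNA. It is maintained in E. coli through a high-copy ColE1/pUC-type origin and an ampicillin resistance gene. The annotated sequence is 8,914 nt.

The viral portion has a third-generation-style layout. A CMV enhancer/promoter drives a truncated HIV-1 5' LTR, followed by the Ψ packaging signal with a gag fragment, the Rev response element, and the cPPT/CTS. A WPRE, a nef fragment, and a second truncated LTR lie at the 3' end. Together these elements let the genomic RNA be transcribed, exported, packaged, and integrated when packaging functions are supplied in trans.

Between the cPPT and the WPRE, a partial S. pyogenes tracrRNA annotation marks the sgRNA scaffold. The promoter driving the guide was not annotated and is not stated in the record. Downstream, an EF-1α promoter drives puromycin N-acetyltransferase followed by mEGFP, allowing drug selection and fluorescent tracking of transduced cells. The short gap between the two coding sequences is unannotated, so how they are linked is not recorded. Two same-orientation loxP sites flank the sgRNA scaffold and the marker cassette, so Cre could in principle excise this region.

The plasmid was deposited with a study of how Fanconi anemia pathway factors influence Cas9 genome-editing outcomes in human cells. Its apparent use there is to perturb WDR48 in cells that express a suitable Cas9 variant.
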