Addgene plasmid #111120: pCR1324
Purpose: Expresses WDR48_+_39093886.23-P1P2 sgRNA in pCR1068
Depositing lab: Jacob Corn. Depositing organization: University of California, Berkeley. Publication: CRISPR-Cas9 genome editing in human cells occurs via the Fanconi anemia pathway. Richardson CD, Kazane KR, Feng SJ, Zelin E, Bray NL, Schafer AJ, Floor SN, Corn JE. Nat Genet. 2018 Aug;50(8):1132-1139. doi: 10.1038/s41588-018-0174-0. Epub 2018 Jul 27. PubMed 30054595.
Backbone
  Vector backbone: pCR1068
  Vector type: Lentiviral
Growth in bacteria
  Bacterial resistance: Ampicillin, 100 μg/mL
  Growth temperature: 37°C
  Growth strain: NEB Stable
  Copy number: High Copy
Gene/Insert
  Gene/Insert name: WDR48 gRNA
  gRNA/shRNA sequence: GAGCGCTTCGAAGAAAGACA
  Species: H. sapiens (human)
  Entrez Gene: WDR48 (a.k.a. Bun62, P80, SPG60, UAF1)
  Cloning method: Restriction Enzyme; 5′ cloning site Unknown (unknown if destroyed)
Terms and licenses: Academic/Nonprofit Terms; Industry Terms: Not Available to Industry
How to cite: pCR1324 was a gift from Jacob Corn (Addgene plasmid # 111120 ; http://n2t.net/addgene:111120 ; RRID:Addgene_111120)
